Addgene plasmid #116234: pHAGE-EGFR-A839V
Purpose: Lentiviral expression of EGFR A839V
Depositing lab: Gordon Mills & Kenneth Scott. Depositing organization: Baylor College of Medicine. Publication: Systematic Functional Annotation of Somatic Mutations in Cancer. Ng PK, Li J, Jeong KJ, Shao S, Chen H, Tsang YH, Sengupta S, Wang Z, Bhavana VH, Tran R, Soewito S, Minussi DC, Moreno D, Kong K, Dogruluk T, Lu H, Gao J, Tokheim C, Zhou DC, Johnson AM, Zeng J, Ip CKM, Ju Z, Wester M, Yu S, Li Y, Vellano CP, Schultz N, Karchin R, Ding L, Lu Y, Cheung LWT, Chen K, Shaw KR, Meric-Bernstam F, Scott KL, Yi S, Sahni N, Liang H, Mills GB. Cancer Cell. 2018 Mar 12;33(3):450-462.e10. doi: 10.1016/j.ccell.2018.01.021. PubMed 29533785.
Backbone
  Vector backbone: pHAGE
  Vector type: Lentiviral
Growth in bacteria
  Bacterial resistance: Ampicillin, 100 μg/mL
  Growth temperature: 37°C
  Growth strain: Stbl3
  Copy number: High Copy
Gene/Insert
  Gene/Insert name: EGFR
  Species: H. sapiens (human)
  Mutation: A839V
  Entrez Gene: EGFR (a.k.a. ERBB, ERBB1, ERRP, HER1, NISBD2, NNCIS, PIG61, mENA)
  Cloning method: Gateway Cloning
Terms and licenses: Academic/Nonprofit Terms; Industry Terms: Not Available to Industry
How to cite: pHAGE-EGFR-A839V was a gift from Gordon Mills & Kenneth Scott (Addgene plasmid # 116234 ; http://n2t.net/addgene:116234 ; RRID:Addgene_116234)
