[The description below was written by a language model from this plasmid's Addgene catalogue record and pLannotate feature annotations shown in this document.]
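Description:
pHAGE-EGFR-A839V is an HIV-1-derived lentiviral expression plasmid of about 12.1 kb, built on the pHAGE backbone and carrying the human epidermal growth factor receptor with the A839V substitution. It is propagated in E. coli through a high-copy ColE1/pUC-type origin and selected with ampicillin via the β-lactamase gene. The record lists a recombination-deficient strain as the growth host, which is a common choice for plasmids containing repeated LTRs.

The viral transfer region runs from a truncated 5' LTR through the Ψ packaging signal (overlapping a gag fragment), the Rev response element and the cPPT/CTS. It ends in a ΔU3 self-inactivating 3' LTR, so the integrated provirus lacks LTR promoter activity and expression depends on the internal promoter. That promoter is the constitutive human EF-1α promoter, which drives the EGFR coding sequence. The coding sequence is flanked by attB1 and attB2 sites, consistent with the Gateway cloning method recorded for the insert. Downstream lie short T3 and T7 promoter sequences, an attB4 remnant and a V5 epitope annotation. The table does not show whether the V5 tag is read in frame with EGFR.

An EMCV IRES then allows translation of puromycin N-acetyltransferase from the same transcript, linking puromycin resistance in transduced cells to transgene expression. A WPRE enhances transcript stability and expression. The short nef, Rev, lacI, SV40 and lac promoter fragments annotated elsewhere appear to be backbone remnants.

The stated purpose is lentiviral expression of EGFR A839V. The construct comes from a study that functionally annotated somatic cancer mutations, so it suits stable expression of this variant in mammalian cells for comparison with other alleles.
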