Features (pLannotate 1.2.2; 30 found; start..end, strand, type, name):
     63..163     +  CDS            Rev (fragment): human immunodeficiency virus 1 (HIV-1) Rev protein; rev; enhances nuclear export of unspliced and incompletely spliced viral mRNAs
    208..325     +  misc_feature   cPPT/CTS: central polypurine tract and central termination sequence of HIV-1
    373..1551    +  promoter       EF-1α promoter: strong constitutive promoter for human elongation factor EF-1α
   1572..1592    +  protein_bind   attB1: mutant version of attB; core recombination site for the Gateway® BP reaction BP Clonase™
   1598..5228    +  CDS            EGFR (fragment): precursor of human epidermal growth factor receptor
   5232..5256    -  protein_bind   attB2: mutant version of attB; recombination site for the Gateway® BP reaction BP Clonase™
   5264..5282    +  promoter       T3 promoter: promoter for bacteriophage T3 RNA polymerase
   5308..5326    -  promoter       T7 promoter: promoter for bacteriophage T7 RNA polymerase
   5332..5350    -  protein_bind   attB4 (fragment): mutant version of attB; core recombination site for the Gateway® BP reaction BP Clonase™
   5406..5447    +  CDS            V5 tag: epitope tag from simian virus 5
   5573..6035    +  misc_feature   IRES: internal ribosome entry site (IRES) of the encephalomyocarditis virus (EMCV)
   6049..6646    +  CDS            PuroR (fragment): puromycin N-acetyltransferase; pac from Streptomyces; confers resistance to puromycin
   6662..7250    +  misc_feature   WPRE: woodchuck hepatitis virus posttranscriptional regulatory element
   7258..7323    +  CDS            nef (fragment): NEF_HV1Z2 - Experimental evidence at protein level: Swiss-Prot protein existence level 1. Extracellular Nef protein targets CD4(+) T-lymphocytes for apoptosis by interacting with CXCR4 surface receptors. From Human immunodeficiency virus type 1 group M subtype D (isolate Z2/CDC-Z34) (HIV-1).
   7325..7558    +  LTR            3' LTR (ΔU3): self-inactivating 3' long terminal repeat (LTR) from HIV-1
   7763..7867    +  promoter       AmpR promoter: bla
   7868..8728    +  CDS            AmpR: β-lactamase; bla; confers resistance to ampicillin, carbenicillin, and related antibiotics
   8899..9487    +  rep_origin     ori: high-copy-number ColE1/pMB1/pBR322/pUC origin of replication
   9670..9724    +  CDS            lacI (fragment): lac repressor; lacI; The lac repressor binds to the lac operator to inhibit transcription in E. coli. This inhibition can be relieved by adding lactose or isopropyl-β-D-thiogalactopyranoside (IPTG).
   9730..9823    +  rep_origin     SV40 ori (fragment): SV40 origin of replication
   9848..9885    +  CDS            lacI (fragment): lac repressor; lacI; The lac repressor binds to the lac operator to inhibit transcription in E. coli. This inhibition can be relieved by adding lactose or isopropyl-β-D-thiogalactopyranoside (IPTG).
   9898..9919    +  protein_bind   CAP binding site: CAP binding activates transcription in the presence of cAMP. E. coli catabolite activator protein
   9934..9964    +  promoter       lac promoter: promoter for the E. coli lac operon
   9968..9990    +  protein_bind   lac operator (fragment): The lac repressor binds to the lac operator to inhibit transcription in E. coli. This inhibition can be relieved by adding lactose or isopropyl-β-D-thiogalactopyranoside (IPTG). lac repressor encoded by lacI
  10022..10105   +  polyA_signal   SV40 poly(A) signal (fragment): SV40 polyadenylation signal
  10260..10589   +  CDS            nef (fragment): NEF_HV1BR - Experimental evidence at protein level: Swiss-Prot protein existence level 1. Extracellular Nef protein targets CD4(+) T-lymphocytes for apoptosis by interacting with CXCR4 surface receptors (PubMed:14990729). From Human immunodeficiency virus type 1 group M subtype B (isolate BRU/LAI) (HIV-1).
  10637..10894   +  LTR            5' LTR (truncated): truncated 5' long terminal repeat (LTR) from HIV-1
  10941..11066   +  misc_feature   HIV-1 Ψ: packaging signal of human immunodeficiency virus type 1
  11050..11388   +  CDS            HIV-1 gag (fragment): gag protein from human immunodeficiency virus 1; gag
  11563..11796   +  misc_feature   RRE: The Rev response element (RRE) of HIV-1 allows for Rev-dependent mRNA export from the nucleus to the cytoplasm.
>Addgene plasmid #116234 | pHAGE-EGFR-A839V | addgene full sequence | sequence record 250482 | Addgene NGS Result
TTTTTGCTGTACTTTCTATAGTGAATAGAGTTAGGCAGGGATATTCACCATTATCGTTTCAGACCCACCT
CCCAACCCCGAGGGGACCCGACAGGCCCGAAGGAATAGAAGAAGAAGGTGGAGAGAGAGACAGAGACAGA
TCCATTCGATTAGTGAACGGATCTCGACGGTATCGCCGAATTCACAAATGGCAGTATTCATCCACAATTT
TAAAAGAAAAGGGGGGATTGGGGGGTACAGTGCAGGGGAAAGAATAGTAGACATAATAGCAACAGACATA
CAAACTAAAGAATTACAAAAACAAATTACAAAAATTCAAAATTTTCGGGTTTATTACAGGGACAGCAGAG
ATCCAGTTTGGACTAGTCGTGAGGCTCCGGTGCCCGTCAGTGGGCAGAGCGCACATCGCCCACAGTCCCC
GAGAAGTTGGGGGGAGGGGTCGGCAATTGAACCGGTGCCTAGAGAAGGTGGCGCGGGGTAAACTGGGAAA
GTGATGTCGTGTACTGGCTCCGCCTTTTTCCCGAGGGTGGGGGAGAACCGTATATAAGTGCAGTAGTCGC
CGTGAACGTTCTTTTTCGCAACGGGTTTGCCGCCAGAACACAGGTAAGTGCCGTGTGTGGTTCCCGCGGG
CCTGGCCTCTTTACGGGTTATGGCCCTTGCGTGCCTTGAATTACTTCCACCTGGCTGCAGTACGTGATTC
TTGATCCCGAGCTTCGGGTTGGAAGTGGGTGGGAGAGTTCGAGGCCTTGCGCTTAAGGAGCCCCTTCGCC
TCGTGCTTGAGTTGAGGCCTGGCCTGGGCGCTGGGGCCGCCGCGTGCGAATCTGGTGGCACCTTCGCGCC
TGTCTCGCTGCTTTCGATAAGTCTCTAGCCATTTAAAATTTTTGATGACCTGCTGCGACGCTTTTTTTCT
GGCAAGATAGTCTTGTAAATGCGGGCCAAGATCTGCACACTGGTATTTCGGTTTTTGGGGCCGCGGGCGG
CGACGGGGCCCGTGCGTCCCAGCGCACATGTTCGGCGAGGCGGGGCCTGCGAGCGCGGCCACCGAGAATC
GGACGGGGGTAGTCTCAAGCTGGCCGGCCTGCTCTGGTGCCTGGCCTCGCGCCGCCGTGTATCGCCCCGC
CCTGGGCGGCAAGGCTGGCCCGGTCGGCACCAGTTGCGTGAGCGGAAAGATGGCCGCTTCCCGGCCCTGC
TGCAGGGAGCTCAAAATGGAGGACGCGGCGCTCGGGAGAGCGGGCGGGTGAGTCACCCACACAAAGGAAA
AGGGCCTTTCCGTCCTCAGCCGTCGCTTCATGTGACTCCACGGAGTACCGGGCGCCGTCCAGGCACCTCG
ATTAGTTCTCGAGCTTTTGGAGTACGTCGTCTTTAGGTTGGGGGGAGGGGTTTTATGCGATGGAGTTTCC
CCACACTGAGTGGGTGGAGACTGAAGTTAGGCCAGCTTGGCACTTGATGTAATTCTCCTTGGAATTTGCC
CTTTTTGAGTTTGGATCTTGGTTCATTCTCAAGCCTCAGACAGTGGTTCAAAGTTTTTTTCTTCCATTTC
AGGTGTCGTGAAGCGGCCCTGCAGATATCAACAAGTTTGTACAAAAAAGCAGGCACCATGCGACCCTCCG
GGACGGCCGGGGCAGCGCTCCTGGCGCTGCTGGCTGCGCTCTGCCCGGCGAGTCGGGCTCTGGAGGAAAA
GAAAGTTTGCCAAGGCACGAGTAACAAGCTCACGCAGTTGGGCACTTTTGAAGATCATTTTCTCAGCCTC
CAGAGGATGTTCAATAACTGTGAGGTGGTCCTTGGGAATTTGGAAATTACCTATGTGCAGAGGAATTATG
ATCTTTCCTTCTTAAAGACCATCCAGGAGGTGGCTGGTTATGTCCTCATTGCCCTCAACACAGTGGAGCG
AATTCCTTTGGAAAACCTGCAGATCATCAGAGGAAATATGTACTACGAAAATTCCTATGCCTTAGCAGTC
TTATCTAACTATGATGCAAATAAAACCGGACTGAAGGAGCTGCCCATGAGAAATTTACAGGAAATCCTGC
ATGGCGCCGTGCGGTTCAGCAACAACCCTGCCCTGTGCAACGTGGAGAGCATCCAGTGGCGGGACATAGT
CAGCAGTGACTTTCTCAGCAACATGTCGATGGACTTCCAGAACCACCTGGGCAGCTGCCAAAAGTGTGAT
CCAAGCTGTCCCAATGGGAGCTGCTGGGGTGCAGGAGAGGAGAACTGCCAGAAACTGACCAAAATCATCT
GTGCCCAGCAGTGCTCCGGGCGCTGCCGTGGCAAGTCCCCCAGTGACTGCTGCCACAACCAGTGTGCTGC
AGGCTGCACAGGCCCCCGGGAGAGCGACTGCCTGGTCTGCCGCAAATTCCGAGACGAAGCCACGTGCAAG
GACACCTGCCCCCCACTCATGCTCTACAACCCCACCACGTACCAGATGGATGTGAACCCCGAGGGCAAAT
ACAGCTTTGGTGCCACCTGCGTGAAGAAGTGTCCCCGTAATTATGTGGTGACAGATCACGGCTCGTGCGT
CCGAGCCTGTGGGGCCGACAGCTATGAGATGGAGGAAGACGGCGTCCGCAAGTGTAAGAAGTGCGAAGGG
CCTTGCCGCAAAGTGTGTAACGGAATAGGTATTGGTGAATTTAAAGACTCACTCTCCATAAATGCTACGA
ATATTAAACACTTCAAAAACTGCACCTCCATCAGTGGCGATCTCCACATCCTGCCGGTGGCATTTAGGGG
TGACTCCTTCACACATACTCCTCCTCTGGATCCACAGGAACTGGATATTCTGAAAACCGTAAAGGAAATC
ACAGGGTTTTTGCTGATTCAGGCTTGGCCTGAAAACAGGACGGACCTCCATGCCTTTGAGAACCTAGAAA
TCATACGCGGCAGGACCAAGCAACATGGTCAGTTTTCTCTTGCAGTCGTCAGCCTGAACATAACATCCTT
GGGATTACGCTCCCTCAAGGAGATAAGTGATGGAGATGTGATAATTTCAGGAAACAAAAATTTGTGCTAT
GCAAATACAATAAACTGGAAAAAACTGTTTGGGACCTCCGGTCAGAAAACCAAAATTATAAGCAACAGAG
GTGAAAACAGCTGCAAGGCCACAGGCCAGGTCTGCCATGCCTTGTGCTCCCCCGAGGGCTGCTGGGGCCC
GGAGCCCAGGGACTGCGTCTCTTGCCGGAATGTCAGCCGAGGCAGGGAATGCGTGGACAAGTGCAACCTT
CTGGAGGGTGAGCCAAGGGAGTTTGTGGAGAACTCTGAGTGCATACAGTGCCACCCAGAGTGCCTGCCTC
AGGCCATGAACATCACCTGCACAGGACGGGGACCAGACAACTGTATCCAGTGTGCCCACTACATTGACGG
CCCCCACTGCGTCAAGACCTGCCCGGCAGGAGTCATGGGAGAAAACAACACCCTGGTCTGGAAGTACGCA
GACGCCGGCCATGTGTGCCACCTGTGCCATCCAAACTGCACCTACGGATGCACTGGGCCAGGTCTTGAAG
GCTGTCCAACGAATGGGCCTAAGATCCCGTCCATCGCCACTGGGATGGTGGGGGCCCTCCTCTTGCTGCT
GGTGGTGGCCCTGGGGATCGGCCTCTTCATGCGAAGGCGCCACATCGTTCGGAAGCGCACGCTGCGGAGG
CTGCTGCAGGAGAGGGAGCTTGTGGAGCCTCTTACACCCAGTGGAGAAGCTCCCAACCAAGCTCTCTTGA
GGATCTTGAAGGAAACTGAATTCAAAAAGATCAAAGTGCTGGGCTCCGGTGCGTTCGGCACGGTGTATAA
GGGACTCTGGATCCCAGAAGGTGAGAAAGTTAAAATTCCCGTCGCTATCAAGGAATTAAGAGAAGCAACA
TCTCCGAAAGCCAACAAGGAAATCCTCGATGAAGCCTACGTGATGGCCAGCGTGGACAACCCCCACGTGT
GCCGCCTGCTGGGCATCTGCCTCACCTCCACCGTGCAGCTCATCACGCAGCTCATGCCCTTCGGCTGCCT
CCTGGACTATGTCCGGGAACACAAAGACAATATTGGCTCCCAGTACCTGCTCAACTGGTGTGTGCAGATC
GCAAAGGGCATGAACTACTTGGAGGACCGTCGCTTGGTGCACCGCGACCTGGTAGCCAGGAACGTACTGG
TGAAAACACCGCAGCATGTCAAGATCACAGATTTTGGGCTGGCCAAACTGCTGGGTGCGGAAGAGAAAGA
ATACCATGCAGAAGGAGGCAAAGTGCCTATCAAGTGGATGGCATTGGAATCAATTTTACACAGAATCTAT
ACCCACCAGAGTGATGTCTGGAGCTACGGGGTGACCGTTTGGGAGTTGATGACCTTTGGATCCAAGCCAT
ATGACGGAATCCCTGCCAGCGAGATCTCCTCCATCCTGGAGAAAGGAGAACGCCTCCCTCAGCCACCCAT
ATGTACCATCGATGTCTACATGATCATGGTCAAGTGCTGGATGATAGACGCAGATAGTCGCCCAAAGTTC
CGTGAGTTGATCATCGAATTCTCCAAAATGGCCCGAGACCCCCAGCGCTACCTTGTCATTCAGGGGGATG
AAAGAATGCATTTGCCAAGTCCTACAGACTCCAACTTCTACCGTGCCCTGATGGATGAAGAAGACATGGA
CGACGTGGTGGATGCCGACGAGTACCTCATCCCACAGCAGGGCTTCTTCAGCAGCCCCTCCACGTCACGG
ACTCCCCTCCTGAGCTCTCTGAGTGCAACCAGCAACAATTCCACCGTGGCTTGCATTGATAGAAATGGGC
TGCAAAGCTGTCCCATCAAGGAAGACAGCTTCTTGCAGCGATACAGCTCAGACCCCACAGGCGCCTTGAC
TGAGGACAGCATAGACGACACCTTCCTCCCAGTGCCTGAATACATAAACCAGTCCGTTCCCAAAAGGCCC
GCTGGCTCTGTGCAGAATCCTGTCTATCACAATCAGCCTCTGAACCCCGCGCCCAGCAGAGACCCACACT
ACCAGGACCCCCACAGCACTGCAGTGGGCAACCCCGAGTATCTCAACACTGTCCAGCCCACCTGTGTCAA
CAGCACATTCGACAGCCCTGCCCACTGGGCCCAGAAAGGCAGCCACCAAATTAGCCTGGACAACCCTGAC
TACCAGCAGGACTTCTTTCCCAAGGAAGCCAAGCCAAATGGCATCTTTAAGGGCTCCACAGCTGAAAATG
CAGAATACCTAAGGGTCGCGCCACAAAGCAGTGAATTTATTGGAGCATAGAACCCAGCTTTCTTGTACAA
AGTGGTGATATCCAATTAACCCTCACTAAAGGATTTATGTAGTTGAGAGTGATAAACCCTATAGTGAGTC
GTATTACCACCCAACTTTTCTATACAAAGTGGTTGATATCCAGCACAGTGGCGGCCGCTCGAGTCTAGAG
GGCCCGCGGTTCGAAGGTAAGCCTATCCCTAACCCTCTCCTCGGTCTCGATTCTACGCGTACCGGTTAGT
AATGAGATCCCTCCCCCCCCCCTAACGTTACTGGCCGAAGCCGCTTGGAATAAGGCCGGTGTGCGTTTGT
CTATATGTTATTTTCCACCATATTGCCGTCTTTTGGCAATGTGAGGGCCCGGAAACCTGGCCCTGTCTTC
TTGACGAGCATTCCTAGGGGTCTTTCCCCTCTCGCCAAAGGAATGCAAGGTCTGTTGAATGTCGTGAAGG
AAGCAGTTCCTCTGGAAGCTTCTTGAAGACAAACAACGTCTGTAGCGACCCTTTGCAGGCAGCGGAACCC
CCCACCTGGCGACAGGTGCCTCTGCGGCCAAAAGCCACGTGTATAAGATACACCTGCAAAGGCGGCACAA
CCCCAGTGCCACGTTGTGAGTTGGATAGTTGTGGAAAGAGTCAAATGGCTCTCCTCAAGCGTATTCAACA
AGGGGCTGAAGGATGCCCAGAAGGTACCCCATTGTATGGGATCTGATCTGGGGCCTCGGTGCACATGCTT
TACATGTGTTTAGTCGAGGTTAAAAAAACGTCTAGGCCCCCCGAACCACGGGGACGTGGTTTTCCTTTGA
AAAACACGATGATAATATGGCCACACATATGACCGAGTACAAGCCCACGGTGCGCCTCGCCACCCGCGAC
GACGTCCCCAGGGCCGTACGCACCCTCGCCGCCGCGTTCGCCGACTACCCCGCCACGCGCCACACCGTCG
ATCCGGACCGCCACATCGAGCGGGTCACCGAGCTGCAAGAACTCTTCCTCACGCGCGTCGGGCTCGACAT
CGGCAAGGTGTGGGTCGCGGACGACGGCGCCGCGGTGGCGGTCTGGACCACGCCGGAGAGCGTCGAAGCG
GGGGCGGTGTTCGCCGAGATCGGCCCGCGCATGGCCGAGTTGAGCGGTTCCCGGCTGGCCGCGCAGCAAC
AGATGGAAGGCCTCCTGGCGCCGCACCGGCCCAAGGAGCCCGCGTGGTTCCTGGCCACCGTCGGCGTCTC
GCCCGACCACCAGGGCAAGGGTCTGGGCAGCGCCGTCGTGCTCCCCGGAGTGGAGGCGGCCGAGCGCGCC
GGGGTGCCCGCCTTCCTGGAGACCTCCGCGCCCCGCAACCTCCCCTTCTACGAGCGGCTCGGCTTCACCG
TCACCGCCGACGTCGAGGTGCCCGAAGGACCGCGCACCTGGTGCATGACCCGCAAGCCCGGTGCCTAAAT
CGATAGATCCTAATCAACCTCTGGATTACAAAATTTGTGAAAGATTGACTGGTATTCTTAACTATGTTGC
TCCTTTTACGCTATGTGGATACGCTGCTTTAATGCCTTTGTATCATGCTATTGCTTCCCGTATGGCTTTC
ATTTTCTCCTCCTTGTATAAATCCTGGTTGCTGTCTCTTTATGAGGAGTTGTGGCCCGTTGTCAGGCAAC
GTGGCGTGGTGTGCACTGTGTTTGCTGACGCAACCCCCACTGGTTGGGGCATTGCCACCACCTGTCAGCT
CCTTTCCGGGACTTTCGCTTTCCCCCTCCCTATTGCCACGGCGGAACTCATCGCCGCCTGCCTTGCCCGC
TGCTGGACAGGGGCTCGGCTGTTGGGCACTGACAATTCCGTGGTGTTGTCGGGGAAATCATCGTCCTTTC
CTTGGCTGCTCGCCTGTGTTGCCACCTGGATTCTGCGCGGGACGTCCTTCTGCTACGTCCCTTCGGCCCT
CAATCCAGCGGACCTTCCTTCCCGCGGCCTGCTGCCGGCTCTGCGGCCTCTTCCGCGTCTTCGCCTTCGC
CCTCAGACGAGTCGGATCTCCCTTTGGGCCGCCTCCCCGCCTGAGATCCTTTAAGACCAATGACTTACAA
GGCAGCTGTAGATCTTAGCCACTTTTTAAAAGAAAAGGGGGGACTGGAAGGGCTAATTCACTCCCAACGA
AGACAAGATCTGCTTTTTGCTTGTACTGGGTCTCTCTGGTTAGACCAGATCTGAGCCTGGGAGCTCTCTG
GCTAACTAGGGAACCCACTGCTTAAGCCTCAATAAAGCTTGCCTTGAGTGCTTCAAGTAGTGTGTGCCCG
TCTGTTGTGTGACTCTGGTAACTAGAGATCCCTCAGACCCTTTTAGTCAGTGTGGAAAATCTCTAGCAGT
AGTAGTTCATGTCATCTTATTATTCAGTATTTATAACTTGCAAAGAAATGAATATCAGAGAGTGAGAGGC
CCGGGTTAATTAAGGAAAGGGCTAGATCATTCTTGAAGACGAAAGGGCCTCGTGATACGCCTATTTTTAT
AGGTTAATGTCATGATAATAATGGTTTCTTAGACGTCAGGTGGCACTTTTCGGGGAAATGTGCGCGGAAC
CCCTATTTGTTTATTTTTCTAAATACATTCAAATATGTATCCGCTCATGAGACAATAACCCTGATAAATG
CTTCAATAATATTGAAAAAGGAAGAGTATGAGTATTCAACATTTCCGTGTCGCCCTTATTCCCTTTTTTG
CGGCATTTTGCCTTCCTGTTTTTGCTCACCCAGAAACGCTGGTGAAAGTAAAAGATGCTGAAGATCAGTT
GGGTGCACGAGTGGGTTACATCGAACTGGATCTCAACAGCGGTAAGATCCTTGAGAGTTTTCGCCCCGAA
GAACGTTTTCCAATGATGAGCACTTTTAAAGTTCTGCTATGTGGCGCGGTATTATCCCGTGTTGACGCCG
GGCAAGAGCAACTCGGTCGCCGCATACACTATTCTCAGAATGACTTGGTTGAGTACTCACCAGTCACAGA
AAAGCATCTTACGGATGGCATGACAGTAAGAGAATTATGCAGTGCTGCCATAACCATGAGTGATAACACT
GCGGCCAACTTACTTCTGACAACGATCGGAGGACCGAAGGAGCTAACCGCTTTTTTGCACAACATGGGGG
ATCATGTAACTCGCCTTGATCGTTGGGAACCGGAGCTGAATGAAGCCATACCAAACGACGAGCGTGACAC
CACGATGCCTGTAGCAATGGCAACAACGTTGCGCAAACTATTAACTGGCGAACTACTTACTCTAGCTTCC
CGGCAACAATTAATAGACTGGATGGAGGCGGATAAAGTTGCAGGACCACTTCTGCGCTCGGCCCTTCCGG
CTGGCTGGTTTATTGCTGATAAATCTGGAGCCGGTGAGCGTGGGTCTCGCGGTATCATTGCAGCACTGGG
GCCAGATGGTAAGCCCTCCCGTATCGTAGTTATCTACACGACGGGGAGTCAGGCAACTATGGATGAACGA
AATAGACAGATCGCTGAGATAGGTGCCTCACTGATTAAGCATTGGTAACTGTCAGACCAAGTTTACTCAT
ATATACTTTAGATTGATTTAAAACTTCATTTTTAATTTAAAAGGATCTAGGTGAAGATCCTTTTTGATAA
TCTCATGACCAAAATCCCTTAACGTGAGTTTTCGTTCCACTGAGCGTCAGACCCCGTAGAAAAGATCAAA
GGATCTTCTTGAGATCCTTTTTTTCTGCGCGTAATCTGCTGCTTGCAAACAAAAAAACCACCGCTACCAG
CGGTGGTTTGTTTGCCGGATCAAGAGCTACCAACTCTTTTTCCGAAGGTAACTGGCTTCAGCAGAGCGCA
GATACCAAATACTGTTCTTCTAGTGTAGCCGTAGTTAGGCCACCACTTCAAGAACTCTGTAGCACCGCCT
ACATACCTCGCTCTGCTAATCCTGTTACCAGTGGCTGCTGCCAGTGGCGATAAGTCGTGTCTTACCGGGT
TGGACTCAAGACGATAGTTACCGGATAAGGCGCAGCGGTCGGGCTGAACGGGGGGTTCGTGCACACAGCC
CAGCTTGGAGCGAACGACCTACACCGAACTGAGATACCTACAGCGTGAGCTATGAGAAAGCGCCACGCTT
CCCGAAGGGAGAAAGGCGGACAGGTATCCGGTAAGCGGCAGGGTCGGAACAGGAGAGCGCACGAGGGAGC
TTCCAGGGGGAAACGCCTGGTATCTTTATAGTCCTGTCGGGTTTCGCCACCTCTGACTTGAGCGTCGATT
TTTGTGATGCTCGTCAGGGGGGCGGAGCCTATGGAAAAACGCCAGCAACGCGGCCTTTTTACGGTTCCTG
GCCTTTTGCTGGCCTTTTGCTCACATGTTCTTTCCTGCGTTATCCCCTGATTCTGTGGATAACCGTATTA
CCGCCTTTGAGTGAGCTGATACCGCTCGCCGCAGCCGAACGACCGAGCGCAGCGAGTCAGTGAGCGAGGA
AGCGGAAGAGCGCCCAATACGCAAACCGCCTCTCCCCGCGCGTTGGCCGATTCATTAATGCAGCAAGCTC
ATGGCTGACTAATTTTTTTTATTTATGCAGAGGCCGAGGCCGCCTCGGCCTCTGAGCTATTCCAGAAGTA
GTGAGGAGGCTTTTTTGGAGGCCTAGGCTTTTGCAAAAAGCTCCCCGTGGCACGACAGGTTTCCCGACTG
GAAAGCGGGCAGTGAGCGCAACGCAATTAATGTGAGTTAGCTCACTCATTAGGCACCCCAGGCTTTACAC
TTTATGCTTCCGGCTCGTATGTTGTGTGGAATTGTGAGCGGATAACAATTTCACACAGGAAACAGCTATG
ACATGATTACGAATTTCACAAATAAAGCATTTTTTTCACTGCATTCTAGTTGTGGTTTGTCCAAACTCAT
CAATGTATCTTATCATGTCTGGATCAACTGGATAACTCAAGCTAACCAAAATCATCCCAAACTTCCCACC
CCATACCCTATTACCACTGCCAATTACCTGTGGTTTCATTTACATTCCTCTGAATTATTTTCATTTTAAA
GAAATTGTATTTGTTAAATATGTACTACAAACTTAGTAGTTGGAAGGGCTAATTCACTCCCAAAGAAGAC
AAGATATCCTTGATCTGTGGATCTACCACACACAAGGCTACTTCCCTGATTAGCAGAACTACACACCAGG
GCCAGGGGTCAGATATCCACTGACCTTTGGATGGTGCTACAAGCTAGTACCAGTTGAGCCAGATAAGGTA
GAAGAGGCCAATAAAGGAGAGAACACCAGCTTGTTACACCCTGTGAGCCTGCATGGGATGGATGACCCGG
AGAGAGAAGTGTTAGAGTGGAGGTTTGACAGCCGCCTAGCATTTCATCACGTGGCCCGAGAGCTGCATCC
GGAGTACTTCAAGAACTGCTGATATCGAGCTTGCTACAAGGGACTTTCCGCTGGGGACTTTCCAGGGAGG
CGTGGCCTGGGCGGGACTGGGGAGTGGCGAGCCCTCAGATCCTGCATATAAGCAGCTGCTTTTTGCCTGT
ACTGGGTCTCTCTGGTTAGACCAGATCTGAGCCTGGGAGCTCTCTGGCTAACTAGGGAACCCACTGCTTA
AGCCTCAATAAAGCTTGCCTTGAGTGCTTCAAGTAGTGTGTGCCCGTCTGTTGTGTGACTCTGGTAACTA
GAGATCCCTCAGACCCTTTTAGTCAGTGTGGAAAATCTCTAGCAGTGGCGCCCGAACAGGGACTTGAAAG
CGAAAGGGAAACCAGAGGAGCTCTCTCGACGCAGGACTCGGCTTGCTGAAGCGCGCACGGCAAGAGGCGA
GGGGCGGCGACTGGTGAGTACGCCAAAAATTTTGACTAGCGGAGGCTAGAAGGAGAGAGATGGGTGCGAG
AGCGTCAGTATTAAGCGGGGGAGAATTAGATCGCGATGGGAAAAAATTCGGTTAAGGCCAGGGGGAAAGA
AAAAATATAAATTAAAACATATAGTATGGGCAAGCAGGGAGCTAGAACGATTCGCAGTTAATCCTGGCCT
GTTAGAAACATCAGAAGGCTGTAGACAAATACTGGGACAGCTACAACCATCCCTTCAGACAGGATCAGAA
GAACTTAGATCATTATATAATACAGTAGCAACCCTCTATTGTGTGCATCAAAGGATAGAGATAAAAGACA
CCAAGGAAGCTTTAGACAAGATAGAGGAAGAGCAAAACAAAAGTAAGACCACCGCACAGCAAGCGGCCGG
CCGCTGATCTTCAGACCTGGAGGAGGAGATATGAGGGACAATTGGAGAAGTGAATTATATAAATATAAAG
TAGTAAAAATTGAACCATTAGGAGTAGCACCCACCAAGGCAAAGAGAAGAGTGGTGCAGAGAGAAAAAAG
AGCAGTGGGAATAGGAGCTTTGTTCCTTGGGTTCTTGGGAGCAGCAGGAAGCACTATGGGCGCAGCGTCA
ATGACGCTGACGGTACAGGCCAGACAATTATTGTCTGGTATAGTGCAGCAGCAGAACAATTTGCTGAGGG
CTATTGAGGCGCAACAGCATCTGTTGCAACTCACAGTCTGGGGCATCAAGCAGCTCCAGGCAAGAATCCT
GGCTGTGGAAAGATACCTAAAGGATCAACAGCTCCTGGGGATTTGGGGTTGCTCTGGAAAACTCATTTGC
ACCACTGCTGTGCCTTGGAATGCTAGTTGGAGTAATAAATCTCTGGAACAGATTTGGAATCACACGACCT
GGATGGAGTGGGACAGAGAAATTAACAATTACACAAGCTTAATACACTCCTTAATTGAAGAATCGCAAAA
CCAGCAAGAAAAGAATGAACAAGAATTATTGGAATTAGATAAATGGGCAAGTTTGTGGAATTGGTTTAAC
ATAACAAATTGGCTGTGGTATATAAAATTATTCATAATGATAGTAGGAGGCTTGGTAGGTTTAAGAATAG
