>Addgene plasmid #116234 | pHAGE-EGFR-A839V | depositor partial sequence | sequence record 219107 | insert
ATGCGACCCTCCGGGACGGCCGGGGCAGCGCTCCTGGCGCTGCTGGCTGCGCTCTGCCCGGCGAGTCGGG
CTCTGGAGGAAAAGAAAGTTTGCCAAGGCACGAGTAACAAGCTCACGCAGTTGGGCACTTTTGAAGATCA
TTTTCTCAGCCTCCAGAGGATGTTCAATAACTGTGAGGTGGTCCTTGGGAATTTGGAAATTACCTATGTG
CAGAGGAATTATGATCTTTCCTTCTTAAAGACCATCCAGGAGGTGGCTGGTTATGTCCTCATTGCCCTCA
ACACAGTGGAGCGAATTCCTTTGGAAAACCTGCAGATCATCAGAGGAAATATGTACTACGAAAATTCCTA
TGCCTTAGCAGTCTTATCTAACTATGATGCAAATAAAACCGGACTGAAGGAGCTGCCCATGAGAAATTTA
CAGGAAATCCTGCATGGCGCCGTGCGGTTCAGCAACAACCCTGCCCTGTGCAACGTGGAGAGCATCCAGT
GGCGGGACATAGTCAGCAGTGACTTTCTCAGCAACATGTCGATGGACTTCCAGAACCACCTGGGCAGCTG
CCAAAAGTGTGATCCAAGCTGTCCCAATGGGAGCTGCTGGGGTGCAGGAGAGGAGAACTGCCAGAAACTG
ACCAAAATCATCTGTGCCCAGCAGTGCTCCGGGCGCTGCCGTGGCAAGTCCCCCAGTGACTGCTGCCACA
ACCAGTGTGCTGCAGGCTGCACAGGCCCCCGGGAGAGCGACTGCCTGGTCTGCCGCAAATTCCGAGACGA
AGCCACGTGCAAGGACACCTGCCCCCCACTCATGCTCTACAACCCCACCACGTACCAGATGGATGTGAAC
CCCGAGGGCAAATACAGCTTTGGTGCCACCTGCGTGAAGAAGTGTCCCCGTAATTATGTGGTGACAGATC
ACGGCTCGTGCGTCCGAGCCTGTGGGGCCGACAGCTATGAGATGGAGGAAGACGGCGTCCGCAAGTGTAA
GAAGTGCGAAGGGCCTTGCCGCAAAGTGTGTAACGGAATAGGTATTGGTGAATTTAAAGACTCACTCTCC
ATAAATGCTACGAATATTAAACACTTCAAAAACTGCACCTCCATCAGTGGCGATCTCCACATCCTGCCGG
TGGCATTTAGGGGTGACTCCTTCACACATACTCCTCCTCTGGATCCACAGGAACTGGATATTCTGAAAAC
CGTAAAGGAAATCACAGGGTTTTTGCTGATTCAGGCTTGGCCTGAAAACAGGACGGACCTCCATGCCTTT
GAGAACCTAGAAATCATACGCGGCAGGACCAAGCAACATGGTCAGTTTTCTCTTGCAGTCGTCAGCCTGA
ACATAACATCCTTGGGATTACGCTCCCTCAAGGAGATAAGTGATGGAGATGTGATAATTTCAGGAAACAA
AAATTTGTGCTATGCAAATACAATAAACTGGAAAAAACTGTTTGGGACCTCCGGTCAGAAAACCAAAATT
ATAAGCAACAGAGGTGAAAACAGCTGCAAGGCCACAGGCCAGGTCTGCCATGCCTTGTGCTCCCCCGAGG
GCTGCTGGGGCCCGGAGCCCAGGGACTGCGTCTCTTGCCGGAATGTCAGCCGAGGCAGGGAATGCGTGGA
CAAGTGCAACCTTCTGGAGGGTGAGCCAAGGGAGTTTGTGGAGAACTCTGAGTGCATACAGTGCCACCCA
GAGTGCCTGCCTCAGGCCATGAACATCACCTGCACAGGACGGGGACCAGACAACTGTATCCAGTGTGCCC
ACTACATTGACGGCCCCCACTGCGTCAAGACCTGCCCGGCAGGAGTCATGGGAGAAAACAACACCCTGGT
CTGGAAGTACGCAGACGCCGGCCATGTGTGCCACCTGTGCCATCCAAACTGCACCTACGGATGCACTGGG
CCAGGTCTTGAAGGCTGTCCAACGAATGGGCCTAAGATCCCGTCCATCGCCACTGGGATGGTGGGGGCCC
TCCTCTTGCTGCTGGTGGTGGCCCTGGGGATCGGCCTCTTCATGCGAAGGCGCCACATCGTTCGGAAGCG
CACGCTGCGGAGGCTGCTGCAGGAGAGGGAGCTTGTGGAGCCTCTTACACCCAGTGGAGAAGCTCCCAAC
CAAGCTCTCTTGAGGATCTTGAAGGAAACTGAATTCAAAAAGATCAAAGTGCTGGGCTCCGGTGCGTTCG
GCACGGTGTATAAGGGACTCTGGATCCCAGAAGGTGAGAAAGTTAAAATTCCCGTCGCTATCAAGGAATT
AAGAGAAGCAACATCTCCGAAAGCCAACAAGGAAATCCTCGATGAAGCCTACGTGATGGCCAGCGTGGAC
AACCCCCACGTGTGCCGCCTGCTGGGCATCTGCCTCACCTCCACCGTGCAGCTCATCACGCAGCTCATGC
CCTTCGGCTGCCTCCTGGACTATGTCCGGGAACACAAAGACAATATTGGCTCCCAGTACCTGCTCAACTG
GTGTGTGCAGATCGCAAAGGGCATGAACTACTTGGAGGACCGTCGCTTGGTGCACCGCGACCTGGTAGCC
AGGAACGTACTGGTGAAAACACCGCAGCATGTCAAGATCACAGATTTTGGGCTGGCCAAACTGCTGGGTG
CGGAAGAGAAAGAATACCATGCAGAAGGAGGCAAAGTGCCTATCAAGTGGATGGCATTGGAATCAATTTT
ACACAGAATCTATACCCACCAGAGTGATGTCTGGAGCTACGGGGTGACCGTTTGGGAGTTGATGACCTTT
GGATCCAAGCCATATGACGGAATCCCTGCCAGCGAGATCTCCTCCATCCTGGAGAAAGGAGAACGCCTCC
CTCAGCCACCCATATGTACCATCGATGTCTACATGATCATGGTCAAGTGCTGGATGATAGACGCAGATAG
TCGCCCAAAGTTCCGTGAGTTGATCATCGAATTCTCCAAAATGGCCCGAGACCCCCAGCGCTACCTTGTC
ATTCAGGGGGATGAAAGAATGCATTTGCCAAGTCCTACAGACTCCAACTTCTACCGTGCCCTGATGGATG
AAGAAGACATGGACGACGTGGTGGATGCCGACGAGTACCTCATCCCACAGCAGGGCTTCTTCAGCAGCCC
CTCCACGTCACGGACTCCCCTCCTGAGCTCTCTGAGTGCAACCAGCAACAATTCCACCGTGGCTTGCATT
GATAGAAATGGGCTGCAAAGCTGTCCCATCAAGGAAGACAGCTTCTTGCAGCGATACAGCTCAGACCCCA
CAGGCGCCTTGACTGAGGACAGCATAGACGACACCTTCCTCCCAGTGCCTGAATACATAAACCAGTCCGT
TCCCAAAAGGCCCGCTGGCTCTGTGCAGAATCCTGTCTATCACAATCAGCCTCTGAACCCCGCGCCCAGC
AGAGACCCACACTACCAGGACCCCCACAGCACTGCAGTGGGCAACCCCGAGTATCTCAACACTGTCCAGC
CCACCTGTGTCAACAGCACATTCGACAGCCCTGCCCACTGGGCCCAGAAAGGCAGCCACCAAATTAGCCT
GGACAACCCTGACTACCAGCAGGACTTCTTTCCCAAGGAAGCCAAGCCAAATGGCATCTTTAAGGGCTCC
ACAGCTGAAAATGCAGAATACCTAAGGGTCGCGCCACAAAGCAGTGAATTTATTGGAGCATGA
